>Addgene plasmid #42662 | pBS-KSTbx6w32 | addgene partial sequence | sequence record 60853 | T7 5'-TAATACGACTCACTATAGGG-3'
CGCGGTGGCGGCCGCTCTAGAACTAGTGGATCCCCCGGGCTGCAGGAATTCGATATCAAGCTTATTCGAG
TATATACACCCCGATACCCCTGCCACTGGTGCCCACTGGATGCGGCAGCCCGTATCCTTCCATCGTGTTA
AGCTCACCAACAGCACACTGGACCCCCATGGCCACCTGATCTTGCACTCGATGCACAAGTACCAGCCTCG
CATCCACCTGGTGAGAGCCACCCAACTATGCAGCCAACACTGGGGGGGTGTGGCCTCCTTCCGATTTCCT
GAGACCACATTCATCTCTGTGACCGCCTACCAGAACGAATCGTCGAGGGGGGGCCCGGTACCCAGCTTTT
GTTCCCTTTAGTGAGGGTTAATTGCGCGCTTGGCGTAATCATGGTCATAGCTGTTTCCTGTGTGAAATTG
TTATCCGCTCACAATTCCACACAACATACGAGCCGGAAGCATAAAGTGTAAAGCCTGGGGTGCCTAATGA
GTGAGCTAACTCACATTAATTGCGTTGCGCTCACTGCCCGCTTTCCAGTCGGGAAACCTGTCGTGCCAGC
TGCATTAATGAATCGGCCAACGCGCGGGGAGAGGCGGTTTGCGTATTGGGCGCTCTTCCGCTTCCTCGCT
CACTGACTCGCTGCGCTCGGTCGTTCGGCTGCGGCGAGCGGTATCAGCTCACTCAAAGGCGGTAATACGG
TTATCCACAGAATCAGGGGATAACGCAGGAAAGAACATGTGAGCAAAAGGCCAGCAAAAGGCCAGGAACC
GTAAAAAGGCCGCGTTGCTGGCGTTTTTCCATAGGCTCCGCCCCCCTGACGAGCATCACAAAAATCGACG
CTCAAGTCAGAGGTGGCGAAACCCGACAGGACTATAAAGATACCAGGCGTTTCCCCCTGGAAGCTCCCTC
