[The description below was written by a language model from this plasmid's Addgene catalogue record.]
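Description:
pBS-KSTbx6w32 is a small bacterial cloning plasmid built on the pBluescript II KS(-) phagemid backbone, carrying a fragment of the mouse (M. musculus) T-box gene Tbx6. The record gives a backbone of about 3.0 kb and an insert of about 1.15 kb, for a total of roughly 4.15 kb. It is maintained in E. coli as a high-copy plasmid under ampicillin selection. pBluescript-type vectors generally carry a pUC-derived origin for this purpose, plus an f1 origin that allows single-stranded DNA rescue. No feature table is provided, however, so these elements are inferred from the backbone name rather than from an annotation.

The Tbx6 insert was placed in the polylinker by restriction cloning between the SmaI site at the 5′ end and the EcoRV site at the 3′ end, and both sites are recorded as retained. The listed promoter is T7, and the T7 and T3 primer sites flank the insert. This matches the standard pBluescript arrangement, in which opposing phage RNA polymerase promoters sit on either side of the multiple cloning site. Although catalogued as a bacterial expression vector, the plasmid has no recorded tags, fusion partners or translational signals. The layout is best suited to in vitro transcription of sense or antisense RNA from the cloned fragment, for example to make riboprobes.

The record does not state an intended use, nor whether the 1.15 kb insert is a full or partial cDNA. The associated publication concerns Tbx6 in paraxial mesoderm formation at mouse gastrulation. Part of the plasmid was derived from material obtained from another laboratory.
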