Addgene plasmid #42662: pBS-KSTbx6w32
Depositing lab: Virginia Papaioannou. Depositing organization: Columbia University. Publication: Tbx6, a mouse T-Box gene implicated in paraxial mesoderm formation at gastrulation. Chapman DL, Agulnik I, Hancock S, Silver LM, Papaioannou VE. Dev Biol. 1996 Dec 15;180(2):534-42. 10.1006/dbio.1996.0326 PubMed 8954725.
Backbone
  Vector backbone: pBluescript II-KS(-)
  Backbone size w/o insert (bp): 3000
  Total vector size (bp): 4150
  Vector type: Bacterial Expression
Growth in bacteria
  Bacterial resistance: Ampicillin, 100 μg/mL
  Growth temperature: 37°C
  Growth strain: XL1 Blue
  Copy number: High Copy
Gene/Insert
  Gene/Insert name: Tbx6
  Species: M. musculus (mouse)
  Insert size (bp): 1150
  Entrez Gene: Tbx6 (a.k.a. rv)
  Promoter: T7
  Cloning method: Restriction Enzyme; 5′ cloning site SmaI (not destroyed); 3′ cloning site EcoRV (not destroyed)
  Sequencing primers: 5′ T7; 3′ T3
Resource information
  A portion of this plasmid was derived from a plasmid made by: Received from Lee Silver.
Terms and licenses: Academic/Nonprofit Terms; Industry Terms: Not Available to Industry
Depositor comments: Agulnik et al., 1996. Genetics 144:249-254.
How to cite: pBS-KSTbx6w32 was a gift from Virginia Papaioannou (Addgene plasmid # 42662)
